>Addgene plasmid #161401 | pDONR221-SLC9B2_STOP | addgene full sequence | sequence record 479330 | Addgene NGS Result
TCCCAGCAGGTAGTGTGCCAGCAGGGCGCTGGTACATGCCTCCACGATGCAAGGTCCCATAGACAGGCGC
ACGCACACGCCCTTCAGCTTCTTCAGGGCCTTAGAATCCAGGCCCAGGCCGGCTCTCACCAGGATGATGG
ACAGGGCGATGCTCCGCAGGGAGCTAGACCACTTGTGCTTGATCTGCACATTGTCGTTGATCACGGGGAT
ATTCCTGATCAGGAAGCCTGCCAGCAGCATTCCCAGCAGGGAAGGCAGGGGTGGCAGTGTGGGCAGCTTG
ATCAGGCCCAGCAGCTTGCCGCCGATGATGGCACAGTAAAACAGGATGATGATGCCGAACAGGTTTCCTC
CTGGCAGGCACTCAGATCCGGTGATGGACCACACCACGGCCCACAGCAGCACGATGATTGTCACATTGGT
GATCACTCTGTCCAGCAGTCCGTGAGGTGGGCATGCCAGCATCTGTCTCAGCCGCTGCACGTGGTTTGCC
TCTGTTGGGGTCTCCTGCAGCTTCTTCTCGGAGCTCTTCAGCAGGATGCTGCCCTCTGTTGGCTCATTGG
CATCGATGCCCTTCAGCTTCATCACGGTCTCCTCCTGGGCCTCCTGGTGCATAGAGGGTGTATAGTTCAT
GCCGGTAGATGGCTCGGAGTCCTCGTAGGTGATCCGCTTATCCTCGTCGCCCATGGTGGAGCCTGCTTTT
TTGTACAAAGTTGGCATTATAAAAAAGCATTGCTCATCAATGTGTTGCAACGAACAGGTCACTATCAGTC
AAAATAAAATCATTATTTGGGGCCCGAGCTTAAGACTGGCCGTCGTTTTACAACGTCGTGACTGGGAAAA
CATCCATGCTAGCGTTAACGCGAGAGTAGGGAACTGCCAGGCATCAAATAAAACGAAAGGCTCAGTCGGA
AGACTGGGCCTTTCGTTTTATCTGTTGTTTGTCGGTGAACGCTCTCCTGAGTAGGACAAATCCGCCGGGA
GCGGATTTGAACGTTGTGAAGCAACGGCCCGGAGGGTGGCGGGCAGGACGCCCGCCATAAACTGCCAGGC
ATCAAACTAAGCAGAAGGCCATCCTGACGGATGGCCTTTTTGCGTTTCTACAAACTCTTCCTGGCTAGCG
GTACGCGTATTAATTGCGTTGCGCTCACTGCCCGCTTTCCAGTCGGGAAACCTGTCGTGCCAGCTGCATT
AATGAATCGGCCAACGCGCGGGGAGAGGCGGTTTGCGTATTGGGCGCTCTTCCGCTTCCTCGCTCACTGA
CTCGCTGCGCTCGGTCGTTCGGCTGCGGCGAGCGGTATCAGCTCACTCAAAGGCGGTAATACGGTTATCC
ACAGAATCAGGGGATAACGCAGGAAAGAACATGTGAGCAAAAGGCCAGCAAAAGGCCAGGAACCGTAAAA
AGGCCGCGTTGCTGGCGTTTTTCCATAGGCTCCGCCCCCCTGACGAGCATCACAAAAATCGACGCTCAAG
TCAGAGGTGGCGAAACCCGACAGGACTATAAAGATACCAGGCGTTTCCCCCTGGAAGCTCCCTCGTGCGC
TCTCCTGTTCCGACCCTGCCGCTTACCGGATACCTGTCCGCCTTTCTCCCTTCGGGAAGCGTGGCGCTTT
CTCATAGCTCACGCTGTAGGTATCTCAGTTCGGTGTAGGTCGTTCGCTCCAAGCTGGGCTGTGTGCACGA
ACCCCCCGTTCAGCCCGACCGCTGCGCCTTATCCGGTAACTATCGTCTTGAGTCCAACCCGGTAAGACAC
GACTTATCGCCACTGGCAGCAGCCACTGGTAACAGGATTAGCAGAGCGAGGTATGTAGGCGGTGCTACAG
AGTTCTTGAAGTGGTGGCCTAACTACGGCTACACTAGAAGAACAGTATTTGGTATCTGCGCTCTGCTGAA
GCCAGTTACCTTCGGAAAAAGAGTTGGTAGCTCTTGATCCGGCAAACAAACCACCGCTGGTAGCGGTGGT
TTTTTTGTTTGCAAGCAGCAGATTACGCGCAGAAAAAAAGGATCTCAAGAAGATCCTTTGATCTTTTCTA
CGGGGTCTGACGCTCAGTGGAACGACGCGTAACTCACGTTAAGGGATTTTGGTCATGAGCTTGCGCCGTC
CCGTCAAGTCAGCGTAATGCTCTGCCAGTGTTACAACCAATTAACCAATTCTGATTAGAAAAACTCATCG
AGCATCAAATGAAACTGCAATTTATTCATATCAGGATTATCAATACCATATTTTTGAAAAAGCCGTTTCT
GTAATGAAGGAGAAAACTCACCGAGGCAGTTCCATAGGATGGCAAGATCCTGGTATCGGTCTGCGATTCC
GACTCGTCCAACATCAATACAACCTATTAATTTCCCCTCGTCAAAAATAAGGTTATCAAGTGAGAAATCA
CCATGAGTGACGACTGAATCCGGTGAGAATGGCAAAAGTTTATGCATTTCTTTCCAGACTTGTTCAACAG
GCCAGCCATTACGCTCGTCATCAAAATCACTCGCATCAACCAAACCGTTATTCATTCGTGATTGCGCCTG
AGCGAGACGAAATACGCGATCGCTGTTAAAAGGACAATTACAAACAGGAATCGAATGCAACCGGCGCAGG
AACACTGCCAGCGCATCAACAATATTTTCACCTGAATCAGGATATTCTTCTAATACCTGGAATGCTGTTT
TTCCGGGGATCGCAGTGGTGAGTAACCATGCATCATCAGGAGTACGGATAAAATGCTTGATGGTCGGAAG
AGGCATAAATTCCGTCAGCCAGTTTAGTCTGACCATCTCATCTGTAACATCATTGGCAACGCTACCTTTG
CCATGTTTCAGAAACAACTCTGGCGCATCGGGCTTCCCATACAAGCGATAGATTGTCGCACCTGATTGCC
CGACATTATCGCGAGCCCATTTATACCCATATAAATCAGCATCCATGTTGGAATTTAATCGCGGCCTCGA
CGTTTCCCGTTGAATATGGCTCATAACACCCCTTGTATTACTGTTTATGTAAGCAGACAGTTTTATTGTT
CATGATGATATATTTTTATCTTGTGCAATGTAACATCAGAGATTTTGAGACACGGGCCAGAGCTGCCAGG
AAACAGCTATGACCATGTAATACGACTCACTATAGGGGATATCAGCTGGATGGCAAATAATGATTTTATT
TTGACTGATAGTGACCTGTTCGTTGCAACAAATTGATAAGCAATGCTTTCTTATAATGCCAACTTTGTAC
AAGAAAGCTGGGTCTTACACCTGCACGCTGGTCTCGCCCTGCACCTCCTCATCCTTATTCTGGTGCTCCA
CCTTCTGCAGCAGTCTTGGTCCCAGCAGTCCGATCAGCAGGGATCCGATAGGGGCTGTGATCAGGATGCT
CAGAAAGGCCACGGTCAGCACATCCATGCCATAGTCCTCCAGCTGCTTCTCGCCGTGAGACCGTGCTGTG
TCCAGGGCCACGGATCCGATTGCTGCCTGCACGGTGGCCTTGGGCAGCCAGGCAAAGCTGATGAAGATCT
TCTCCTTCAGGTTAAAGCCGGCGAAGCACACCATCAGGAATGTGGTCAGGATGCGGATCAGCACGGCGAT
TCCCACTGTTGCCACGCACAGTCCCACGGTCTCAGGCCTCAGGCTTGCGATAGACACCTCGGCGCCGATC
AGGCCAAACAGCAGGGGCTGGAAGATATCCCAGGCCACGGCGATGATCTTCTCCACCTCGGCCTTCTCGG
ATGTCCAGCCCATGCCGGCCAGAAAGGCCATGACCAGGGTGCACAGTCCTCCGGATCCAGGAAATCCGAA
GTGCACGCTAGAAAACACGGCCAGCACGCTCAGTCCCAGCACCAGGAATGTGCGCTTGCACACCAGCTTA
TCCTGGTCCCTAGAGGGGAAGTACTGGATAAAGAAGCCCAGCACGGATCCGGTTGCCACTCCGATGACCA
CCTCCAGCACGCCCCTCAGCACATTAAACACTGTGGAGCCGGTGCTGAAGGCGATGCCCAGACATGTGTT
AAAGCCGGTGATGGCCAGGATATCGTCGAAGGAGCCTGCTGCCATCAGCAGTGTAGGCACTCCCTTCTCC
ACTCCATATCCTCCTCCCTGCAGCAGCAGCATGCTTGGCACCACCACTGCAGGAGACACGGCTCCCAGCA
CAAAGCCCAGGATGAAGCCCCACTGCCATGGCAG
Features (pLannotate 1.2.2; 10 found; start..end, strand, type, name):
    690..789     -  protein_bind   attL1: mutant version of attL; recombination site for the Gateway® LR reaction LR Clonase™
    805..841     +  CDS            lacZα (fragment): LacZα fragment of β-galactosidase; lacZ fragment
    888..931     -  terminator     rrnB T1 terminator: Escherichia coli rrnB; transcription terminator T1 from the E. coli rrnB gene
   1063..1090    +  terminator     rrnB T2 terminator: transcription terminator T2 from the E. coli rrnB gene
   1145..1237    -  CDS            lacI (fragment): lac repressor; lacI; The lac repressor binds to the lac operator to inhibit transcription in E. coli. This inhibition can be relieved by adding lactose or isopropyl-β-D-thiogalactopyranoside (IPTG).
   1420..2008    -  rep_origin     ori: high-copy-number ColE1/pMB1/pBR322/pUC origin of replication
   2155..2964    -  CDS            KanR: aminoglycoside phosphotransferase; aph(3')-Ia; confers resistance to kanamycin in bacteria or G418 (Geneticin®) in eukaryotes
   3098..3116    +  promoter       T7 promoter: promoter for bacteriophage T7 RNA polymerase
   3134..3233    +  protein_bind   attL2: mutant version of attL; recombination site for the Gateway® LR reaction LR Clonase™
   3238..684     -  CDS            SLC9B2 (across the origin): SL9B2_HUMAN - Also known as NHA2, NHEDC2. Experimental evidence at protein level: Swiss-Prot protein existence level 1. Na(+)/H(+) antiporter that extrudes Na(+) or Li(+) in exchange for external protons across the membrane (PubMed:18000046, PubMed:28154142, PubMed:22948142, PubMed:18508966). Contributes to the regulation of intracellular pH, sodium homeostasis, and cell volume. Plays an important role for insulin secretion and clathrin-mediated endocytosis in beta-cells (By similarity). Involved in sperm motility and fertility (By similarity). It is controversial whether SLC9B2 plays a role i
