>Addgene plasmid #161401 | pDONR221-SLC9B2_STOP | analyzer sequence | sequence record 312736
CTTTCCTGCGTTATCCCCTGATTCTGTGGATAACCGTATTACCGCCTTTGAGTGAGCTGATACCGCTCGC
CGCAGCCGAACGACCGAGCGCAGCGAGTCAGTGAGCGAGGAAGCGGAAGAGCGCCCAATACGCAAACCGC
CTCTCCCCGCGCGTTGGCCGATTCATTAATGCAGCTGGCACGACAGGTTTCCCGACTGGAAAGCGGGCAG
TGAGCGCAACGCAATTAATACGCGTACCGCTAGCCAGGAAGAGTTTGTAGAAACGCAAAAAGGCCATCCG
TCAGGATGGCCTTCTGCTTAGTTTGATGCCTGGCAGTTTATGGCGGGCGTCCTGCCCGCCACCCTCCGGG
CCGTTGCTTCACAACGTTCAAATCCGCTCCCGGCGGATTTGTCCTACTCAGGAGAGCGTTCACCGACAAA
CAACAGATAAAACGAAAGGCCCAGTCTTCCGACTGAGCCTTTCGTTTTATTTGATGCCTGGCAGTTCCCT
ACTCTCGCGTTAACGCTAGCATGGATGTTTTCCCAGTCACGACGTTGTAAAACGACGGCCAGTCTTAAGC
TCGGGCCCCAAATAATGATTTTATTTTGACTGATAGTGACCTGTTCGTTGCAACACATTGATGAGCAATG
CTTTTTTATAATGCCAACTTTGTACAAAAAAGCAGGCTCCACCATGGGCGACGAGGATAAGCGGATCACC
TACGAGGACTCCGAGCCATCTACCGGCATGAACTATACACCCTCTATGCACCAGGAGGCCCAGGAGGAGA
CCGTGATGAAGCTGAAGGGCATCGATGCCAATGAGCCAACAGAGGGCAGCATCCTGCTGAAGAGCTCCGA
GAAGAAGCTGCAGGAGACCCCAACAGAGGCAAACCACGTGCAGCGGCTGAGACAGATGCTGGCATGCCCA
CCTCACGGACTGCTGGACAGAGTGATCACCAATGTGACAATCATCGTGCTGCTGTGGGCCGTGGTGTGGT
CCATCACCGGATCTGAGTGCCTGCCAGGAGGAAACCTGTTCGGCATCATCATCCTGTTTTACTGTGCCAT
CATCGGCGGCAAGCTGCTGGGCCTGATCAAGCTGCCCACACTGCCACCCCTGCCTTCCCTGCTGGGAATG
CTGCTGGCAGGCTTCCTGATCAGGAATATCCCCGTGATCAACGACAATGTGCAGATCAAGCACAAGTGGT
CTAGCTCCCTGCGGAGCATCGCCCTGTCCATCATCCTGGTGAGAGCCGGCCTGGGCCTGGATTCTAAGGC
CCTGAAGAAGCTGAAGGGCGTGTGCGTGCGCCTGTCTATGGGACCTTGCATCGTGGAGGCATGTACCAGC
GCCCTGCTGGCACACTACCTGCTGGGACTGCCATGGCAGTGGGGCTTCATCCTGGGCTTTGTGCTGGGAG
CCGTGTCTCCTGCAGTGGTGGTGCCAAGCATGCTGCTGCTGCAGGGAGGAGGATATGGAGTGGAGAAGGG
AGTGCCTACACTGCTGATGGCAGCAGGCTCCTTCGACGATATCCTGGCCATCACCGGCTTTAACACATGT
CTGGGCATCGCCTTCAGCACCGGCTCCACAGTGTTTAATGTGCTGAGGGGCGTGCTGGAGGTGGTCATCG
GAGTGGCAACCGGATCCGTGCTGGGCTTCTTTATCCAGTACTTCCCCTCTAGGGACCAGGATAAGCTGGT
GTGCAAGCGCACATTCCTGGTGCTGGGACTGAGCGTGCTGGCCGTGTTTTCTAGCGTGCACTTCGGATTT
CCTGGATCCGGAGGACTGTGCACCCTGGTCATGGCCTTTCTGGCCGGCATGGGCTGGACATCCGAGAAGG
CCGAGGTGGAGAAGATCATCGCCGTGGCCTGGGATATCTTCCAGCCCCTGCTGTTTGGCCTGATCGGCGC
CGAGGTGTCTATCGCAAGCCTGAGGCCTGAGACCGTGGGACTGTGCGTGGCAACAGTGGGAATCGCCGTG
CTGATCCGCATCCTGACCACATTCCTGATGGTGTGCTTCGCCGGCTTTAACCTGAAGGAGAAGATCTTCA
TCAGCTTTGCCTGGCTGCCCAAGGCCACCGTGCAGGCAGCAATCGGATCCGTGGCCCTGGACACAGCACG
GTCTCACGGCGAGAAGCAGCTGGAGGACTATGGCATGGATGTGCTGACCGTGGCCTTTCTGAGCATCCTG
ATCACAGCCCCTATCGGATCCCTGCTGATCGGACTGCTGGGACCAAGACTGCTGCAGAAGGTGGAGCACC
AGAATAAGGATGAGGAGGTGCAGGGCGAGACCAGCGTGCAGGTGTAAGACCCAGCTTTCTTGTACAAAGT
TGGCATTATAAGAAAGCATTGCTTATCAATTTGTTGCAACGAACAGGTCACTATCAGTCAAAATAAAATC
ATTATTTGCCATCCAGCTGATATCCCCTATAGTGAGTCGTATTACATGGTCATAGCTGTTTCCTGGCAGC
TCTGGCCCGTGTCTCAAAATCTCTGATGTTACATTGCACAAGATAAAATAATATCATCATGAACAATAAA
ACTGTCTGCTTACATAAACAGTAATACAAGGGGTGTTATGAGCCATATTCAACGGGAAACGTCGAGGCCG
CGATTAAATTCCAACATGGATGCTGATTTATATGGGTATAAATGGGCTCGCGATAATGTCGGGCAATCAG
GTGCGACAATCTATCGCTTGTATGGGAAGCCCGATGCGCCAGAGTTGTTTCTGAAACATGGCAAAGGTAG
CGTTGCCAATGATGTTACAGATGAGATGGTCAGACTAAACTGGCTGACGGAATTTATGCCTCTTCCGACC
ATCAAGCATTTTATCCGTACTCCTGATGATGCATGGTTACTCACCACTGCGATCCCCGGAAAAACAGCAT
TCCAGGTATTAGAAGAATATCCTGATTCAGGTGAAAATATTGTTGATGCGCTGGCAGTGTTCCTGCGCCG
GTTGCATTCGATTCCTGTTTGTAATTGTCCTTTTAACAGCGATCGCGTATTTCGTCTCGCTCAGGCGCAA
TCACGAATGAATAACGGTTTGGTTGATGCGAGTGATTTTGATGACGAGCGTAATGGCTGGCCTGTTGAAC
AAGTCTGGAAAGAAATGCATAAACTTTTGCCATTCTCACCGGATTCAGTCGTCACTCATGGTGATTTCTC
ACTTGATAACCTTATTTTTGACGAGGGGAAATTAATAGGTTGTATTGATGTTGGACGAGTCGGAATCGCA
GACCGATACCAGGATCTTGCCATCCTATGGAACTGCCTCGGTGAGTTTTCTCCTTCATTACAGAAACGGC
TTTTTCAAAAATATGGTATTGATAATCCTGATATGAATAAATTGCAGTTTCATTTGATGCTCGATGAGTT
TTTCTAATCAGAATTGGTTAATTGGTTGTAACACTGGCAGAGCATTACGCTGACTTGACGGGACGGCGCA
AGCTCATGACCAAAATCCCTTAACGTGAGTTACGCGTCGTTCCACTGAGCGTCAGACCCCGTAGAAAAGA
TCAAAGGATCTTCTTGAGATCCTTTTTTTCTGCGCGTAATCTGCTGCTTGCAAACAAAAAAACCACCGCT
ACCAGCGGTGGTTTGTTTGCCGGATCAAGAGCTACCAACTCTTTTTCCGAAGGTAACTGGCTTCAGCAGA
GCGCAGATACCAAATACTGTTCTTCTAGTGTAGCCGTAGTTAGGCCACCACTTCAAGAACTCTGTAGCAC
CGCCTACATACCTCGCTCTGCTAATCCTGTTACCAGTGGCTGCTGCCAGTGGCGATAAGTCGTGTCTTAC
CGGGTTGGACTCAAGACGATAGTTACCGGATAAGGCGCAGCGGTCGGGCTGAACGGGGGGTTCGTGCACA
CAGCCCAGCTTGGAGCGAACGACCTACACCGAACTGAGATACCTACAGCGTGAGCTATGAGAAAGCGCCA
CGCTTCCCGAAGGGAGAAAGGCGGACAGGTATCCGGTAAGCGGCAGGGTCGGAACAGGAGAGCGCACGAG
GGAGCTTCCAGGGGGAAACGCCTGGTATCTTTATAGTCCTGTCGGGTTTCGCCACCTCTGACTTGAGCGT
CGATTTTTGTGATGCTCGTCAGGGGGGCGGAGCCTATGGAAAAACGCCAGCAACGCGGCCTTTTTACGGT
TCCTGGCCTTTTGCTGGCCTTTTGCTCACATGTT
Features (pLannotate 1.2.2; 10 found; start..end, strand, type, name):
    121..213     +  CDS            lacI (fragment): lac repressor; lacI; The lac repressor binds to the lac operator to inhibit transcription in E. coli. This inhibition can be relieved by adding lactose or isopropyl-β-D-thiogalactopyranoside (IPTG).
    268..295     -  terminator     rrnB T2 terminator: transcription terminator T2 from the E. coli rrnB gene
    427..470     +  terminator     rrnB T1 terminator: Escherichia coli rrnB; transcription terminator T1 from the E. coli rrnB gene
    517..553     -  CDS            lacZα (fragment): LacZα fragment of β-galactosidase; lacZ fragment
    569..668     +  protein_bind   attL1: mutant version of attL; recombination site for the Gateway® LR reaction LR Clonase™
    674..2284    +  CDS            SLC9B2: SL9B2_HUMAN - Also known as NHA2, NHEDC2. Experimental evidence at protein level: Swiss-Prot protein existence level 1. Na(+)/H(+) antiporter that extrudes Na(+) or Li(+) in exchange for external protons across the membrane (PubMed:18000046, PubMed:28154142, PubMed:22948142, PubMed:18508966). Contributes to the regulation of intracellular pH, sodium homeostasis, and cell volume. Plays an important role for insulin secretion and clathrin-mediated endocytosis in beta-cells (By similarity). Involved in sperm motility and fertility (By similarity). It is controversial whether SLC9B2 plays a role i
   2289..2388    -  protein_bind   attL2: mutant version of attL; recombination site for the Gateway® LR reaction LR Clonase™
   2406..2424    -  promoter       T7 promoter: promoter for bacteriophage T7 RNA polymerase
   2558..3367    +  CDS            KanR: aminoglycoside phosphotransferase; aph(3')-Ia; confers resistance to kanamycin in bacteria or G418 (Geneticin®) in eukaryotes
   3514..4102    +  rep_origin     ori: high-copy-number ColE1/pMB1/pBR322/pUC origin of replication
