[The description below was written by a language model from this plasmid's Addgene catalogue record and pLannotate feature annotations shown in this document.]
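Description:
pDONR221-SLC9B2_STOP is a Gateway entry clone built on the commercial pDONR221 donor backbone, carrying a codon-optimized open reading frame for human SLC9B2 (also known as NHA2 or NHEDC2). The encoded protein is a Na+/H+ antiporter that exchanges sodium or lithium for external protons and contributes to regulation of intracellular pH, sodium homeostasis and cell volume. The plasmid is about 4.2 kb, replicates in E. coli at high copy from a ColE1/pUC-type origin, and is selected with kanamycin through an aminoglycoside phosphotransferase gene. Two sequence records are annotated, the deposited full sequence and an analyzer record. They are the same length and show the same ten features, differing only in orientation and start coordinate.

The roughly 1.6 kb ORF sits between attL1 and attL2, the recombination sites used in the Gateway LR reaction, so the coding sequence can be transferred directionally into any attR-containing destination vector. Although the catalogue classifies the vector type as mammalian expression, the annotated features include no eukaryotic promoter or polyadenylation signal, so expression in mammalian cells depends on the destination vector chosen. The rrnB T1 and T2 terminators lie upstream of attL1 and insulate the insert from read-through transcription in bacteria. A T7 promoter lies just outside attL2 and faces back toward the insert. The short lacZα and lacI fragments are backbone remnants, and M13 forward and reverse primer sites are listed for sequencing the insert.

This version retains a stop codon at the end of the ORF, so it suits native or N-terminally tagged expression; a companion clone without the stop codon exists for C-terminal fusions. It belongs to a consortium-generated collection of solute carrier clones intended to support transporter research and drug discovery.
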