Addgene plasmid #161401: pDONR221-SLC9B2_STOP
Purpose: Gateway entry clone with codon-optimized ORF sequence for subcloning into custom expression vectors. Contains a STOP codon at the end of the codon-optimized ORF sequence.
Depositing lab: RESOLUTE Consortium & Giulio Superti-Furga. Depositing organization: CeMM Research Center for Molecular Medicine. Publication: The RESOLUTE consortium: unlocking SLC transporters for drug discovery. Superti-Furga G, Lackner D, Wiedmer T, Ingles-Prieto A, Barbosa B, Girardi E, Goldmann U, Gurtl B, Klavins K, Klimek C, Lindinger S, Lineiro-Retes E, Muller AC, Onstein S, Redinger G, Reil D, Sedlyarov V, Wolf G, Crawford M, Everley R, ... Steppan CM. Nat Rev Drug Discov. 2020 Jul;19(7):429-430. doi: 10.1038/d41573-020-00056-6. PubMed 32265506.
Backbone
  Vector backbone: pDONR221
  Backbone manufacturer: ThermoFisher Scientific
  Backbone size w/o insert (bp): 2550
  Vector type: Mammalian Expression
Growth in bacteria
  Bacterial resistance: Kanamycin, 50 μg/mL
  Growth temperature: 37°C
  Growth strain: NEB Stable
  Copy number: High Copy
Gene/Insert
  Gene/Insert name: SLC9B2 (alt name: FLJ23984, NHA2, NHEDC2)
  Species: H. sapiens (human)
  Insert size (bp): 1614
  Entrez Gene: NHEDC2 (a.k.a. NHA2, NHE10, FLJ23984)
  Cloning method: Gateway Cloning
  Sequencing primers: 5′ M13-fwd; 3′ M13-rev
Terms and licenses: Academic/Nonprofit Terms; Industry Terms
Depositor comments: This plasmid contains a STOP codon at the end of the codon-optimized ORF. For the version of this plasmid that does not contain a STOP codon, please see Addgene plasmid 132235 For more information on the full Resolute plasmid collection, please see www.addgene.org/depositor-collections/re-solute/. Please provide your feedback on this plasmid to the RESOLUTE consortium by filling out their RESOLUTE repository feedback form: https://forms.office.com/Pages/ResponsePage.aspx?id=0e05yklzmkS7rjFGQL4N7z4feCLQvEJAmVcOCM_u885UN1JJRko0Ukg4TVQwNTZLOUxPQVJWT1NHUCQlQCN0PWcu
How to cite: pDONR221-SLC9B2_STOP was a gift from RESOLUTE Consortium & Giulio Superti-Furga (Addgene plasmid # 161401 ; http://n2t.net/addgene:161401 ; RRID:Addgene_161401)
