>Addgene plasmid #161401 | pDONR221-SLC9B2_STOP | depositor partial sequence | sequence record 312737 | Codon-optimized ORF of SLC9B2
ATGGGCGACGAGGATAAGCGGATCACCTACGAGGACTCCGAGCCATCTACCGGCATGAACTATACACCCT
CTATGCACCAGGAGGCCCAGGAGGAGACCGTGATGAAGCTGAAGGGCATCGATGCCAATGAGCCAACAGA
GGGCAGCATCCTGCTGAAGAGCTCCGAGAAGAAGCTGCAGGAGACCCCAACAGAGGCAAACCACGTGCAG
CGGCTGAGACAGATGCTGGCATGCCCACCTCACGGACTGCTGGACAGAGTGATCACCAATGTGACAATCA
TCGTGCTGCTGTGGGCCGTGGTGTGGTCCATCACCGGATCTGAGTGCCTGCCAGGAGGAAACCTGTTCGG
CATCATCATCCTGTTTTACTGTGCCATCATCGGCGGCAAGCTGCTGGGCCTGATCAAGCTGCCCACACTG
CCACCCCTGCCTTCCCTGCTGGGAATGCTGCTGGCAGGCTTCCTGATCAGGAATATCCCCGTGATCAACG
ACAATGTGCAGATCAAGCACAAGTGGTCTAGCTCCCTGCGGAGCATCGCCCTGTCCATCATCCTGGTGAG
AGCCGGCCTGGGCCTGGATTCTAAGGCCCTGAAGAAGCTGAAGGGCGTGTGCGTGCGCCTGTCTATGGGA
CCTTGCATCGTGGAGGCATGTACCAGCGCCCTGCTGGCACACTACCTGCTGGGACTGCCATGGCAGTGGG
GCTTCATCCTGGGCTTTGTGCTGGGAGCCGTGTCTCCTGCAGTGGTGGTGCCAAGCATGCTGCTGCTGCA
GGGAGGAGGATATGGAGTGGAGAAGGGAGTGCCTACACTGCTGATGGCAGCAGGCTCCTTCGACGATATC
CTGGCCATCACCGGCTTTAACACATGTCTGGGCATCGCCTTCAGCACCGGCTCCACAGTGTTTAATGTGC
TGAGGGGCGTGCTGGAGGTGGTCATCGGAGTGGCAACCGGATCCGTGCTGGGCTTCTTTATCCAGTACTT
CCCCTCTAGGGACCAGGATAAGCTGGTGTGCAAGCGCACATTCCTGGTGCTGGGACTGAGCGTGCTGGCC
GTGTTTTCTAGCGTGCACTTCGGATTTCCTGGATCCGGAGGACTGTGCACCCTGGTCATGGCCTTTCTGG
CCGGCATGGGCTGGACATCCGAGAAGGCCGAGGTGGAGAAGATCATCGCCGTGGCCTGGGATATCTTCCA
GCCCCTGCTGTTTGGCCTGATCGGCGCCGAGGTGTCTATCGCAAGCCTGAGGCCTGAGACCGTGGGACTG
TGCGTGGCAACAGTGGGAATCGCCGTGCTGATCCGCATCCTGACCACATTCCTGATGGTGTGCTTCGCCG
GCTTTAACCTGAAGGAGAAGATCTTCATCAGCTTTGCCTGGCTGCCCAAGGCCACCGTGCAGGCAGCAAT
CGGATCCGTGGCCCTGGACACAGCACGGTCTCACGGCGAGAAGCAGCTGGAGGACTATGGCATGGATGTG
CTGACCGTGGCCTTTCTGAGCATCCTGATCACAGCCCCTATCGGATCCCTGCTGATCGGACTGCTGGGAC
CAAGACTGCTGCAGAAGGTGGAGCACCAGAATAAGGATGAGGAGGTGCAGGGCGAGACCAGCGTGCAGGT
GTAA
